>Addgene plasmid #117243 | Tom20-CIB-stop | addgene full sequence | sequence record 226657 | Addgene NGS Result
TAGTTATTAATAGTAATCAATTACGGGGTCATTAGTTCATAGCCCATATATGGAGTTCCGCGTTACATAA
CTTACGGTAAATGGCCCGCCTGGCTGACCGCCCAACGACCCCCGCCCATTGACGTCAATAATGACGTATG
TTCCCATAGTAACGCCAATAGGGACTTTCCATTGACGTCAATGGGTGGAGTATTTACGGTAAACTGCCCA
CTTGGCAGTACATCAAGTGTATCATATGCCAAGTACGCCCCCTATTGACGTCAATGACGGTAAATGGCCC
GCCTGGCATTATGCCCAGTACATGACCTTATGGGACTTTCCTACTTGGCAGTACATCTAGTATTAGTCAT
CGCTATTACCATGGTGATGCGGTTTTGGCAGTACATCAATGGGCGTGGATAGCGGTTTGACTCACGGGGA
TTTCCAAGTCTCCACCCCATTGACGTCAATGGGAGTTTGTTTTGGCACCAAAATCAACGGGACTTTCCAA
AATGTCGTAACAACTCCGCCCCATTGACGCAAATGGGCGGTAGGCGTGTACGGTGGGAGGTCTATATAAG
CAGAGCTCGTTTAGTGAACCGTCAGATCGCCTGGAGACGCCATCCACGCTGTTTTGACCTCCATAGAAGA
CACCGGGACCGATCCAGCCTCCGCGGCCGGGAACGGTGCATTGGAACGCGGATTCCCCGTGCCAAGAGTG
ACGTAAGTACCGCCTATAGACTCTATAGGCACACCCCTTTGGCTCTTATGCATGAATTAATACGACTCAC
TATAGGGAGACAGACTGTTCCTTTCCTGGGTCTTTTCTGCAGGCACCGTCGTCGACTTAACAGATCTCGA
GATGGTGGGCCGGAACAGCGCTATTGCCGCTGGAGTGTGCGGCGCCCTGTTCATCGGCTACTGCATCTAC
TTCGACAGGAAGAGAAGGAGCGACCCCAACTTCAAGAACAGGCTGAGGGAGAGAAGGAAGAAGCAGAAGC
TGGCCAAGGAGAGAGCCGGCCTGAGCAAGCTGCCCGACCTGAAGGACGCCGAGGCCGTGCAGAAGTTCGG
CGGCAGCGGCGGCAGCATGAATGGAGCTATAGGAGGTGACCTTTTGCTCAATTTTCCTGACATGTCGGTC
CTAGAGCGCCAAAGGGCTCACCTCAAGTACCTCAATCCCACCTTTGATTCTCCTCTCGCCGGCTTCTTTG
CCGATTCTTCAATGATTACCGGCGGCGAGATGGACAGCTATCTTTCGACTGCCGGTTTGAATCTTCCGAT
GATGTACGGTGAGACGACGGTGGAAGGTGATTCAAGACTCTCAATTTCGCCGGAAACGACGCTTGGGACT
GGAAATTTCAAGGCAGCGAAGTTTGATACAGAGACTAAGGATTGTAATGAGGCGGCGAAGAAGATGACGA
TGAACAGAGATGACCTAGTAGAAGAAGGAGAAGAAGAGAAGTCGAAAATAACAGAGCAAAACAATGGGAG
CACAAAAAGCATCAAGAAGATGAAACACAAAGCCAAGAAAGAAGAGAACAATTTCTCTAATGATTCATCT
AAAGTGACGAAGGAATTGGAGAAAACGGATTATATTCATTGATAGGGCGGCAGCGGCGGCAGCCGAAGCT
TCGAATTCATGGCTAGCAAAGGAGAAGAACTCTTCACTGGAGTTGTCCCAATTCTTGTTGAATTAGATGG
TGATGTTAACGGCCACAAGTTCTCTGTCAGTGGAGAGGGTGAAGGTGATGCAACATACGGAAAACTTACC
CTGAAGTTCATCTGCACTACTGGCAAACTGCCTGTTCCATGGCCAACACTAGTCACTACTCTGTGCTATG
GTGTTCAATGCTTTTCAAGATACCCGGATCATATGAAACGGCATGACTTTTTCAAGAGTGCCATGCCCGA
AGGTTATGTACAGGAAAGGACCATCTTCTTCAAAGATGACGGCAACTACAAGACACGTGCTGAAGTCAAG
TTTGAAGGTGATACCCTTGTTAATAGAATCGAGTTAAAAGGTATTGACTTCAAGGAAGATGGCAACATTC
TGGGACACAAATTGGAATACAACTATAACTCACACAATGTATACATCATGGCAGACAAACAAAAGAATGG
AATCAAAGTGAACTTCAAGACCCGCCACAACATTGAAGATGGAAGCGTTCAACTAGCAGACCATTATCAA
CAAAATACTCCAATTGGCGATGGCCCTGTCCTTTTACCAGACAACCATTACCTGTCCACACAATCTGCCC
TTTCGAAAGATCCCAACGAAAAGAGAGACCACATGGTCCTTCTTGAGTTTGTAACAGCTGCTGGGATTAC
ACATGGCAGGATGAACTGTACAACTGAGAATTCTGCAGTCGACGGTACCGCGGGCCCGGGATCCACCGGG
TACAAGTAAAGCGGCCGCGACTCTAGATCATAATCAGCCATACCACATTTGTAGAGGTTTTACTTGCTTT
AAAAAACCTCCCACACCTCCCCCTGAACCTGAAACATAAAATGAATGCAATTGTTGTTGTTAACTTGTTT
ATTGCAGCTTATAATGGTTACAAATAAAGCAATAGCATCACAAATTTCACAAATAAAGCATTTTTTTCAC
TGCATTCTAGTTGTGGTTTGTCCAAACTCATCAATGTATCTTAAGGCGTAAATTGTAAGCGTTAATATTT
TGTTAAAATTCGCGTTAAATTTTTGTTAAATCAGCTCATTTTTTAACCAATAGGCCGAAATCGGCAAAAT
CCCTTATAAATCAAAAGAATAGACCGAGATAGGGT
[37 nt withheld, positions 2766-2802]
AAAGAACGTGGACTCCAACGTCAAAGG
[49 nt withheld, positions 2830-2878]
T
[91 nt withheld, positions 2880-2970]
G
[124 nt withheld, positions 2972-3095]
CAGGTGGCACTTTTCGGGGAAATGTGCGCGGAACCCCTATTTGTTTATTTTTCTAAATACATTCAAATAT
GTATCCGCTCATGAGACAATAACCCTGATAAATGCTTCAATAATATTGAAAAAGGAAGAGTCCTGAGGCG
GAAAGAACCAGCTGTGGAATGTGTGTCAGTTAGGGTGTGGAAAGTCCCCAGGCTCCCCAGCAGGCAGAAG
TATGCAAAGCATGCATCTCAATTAGTCAGCAACCAGGTGTGGAAAGTCCCCAGGCTCCCCAGCAGGCAGA
AGTATGCAAAGCATGCATCTCAATTAGTCAGCAACCATAGTCCCGCCCCTAACTCCGCCCATCCCGCCCC
TAACTCCGCCCAGTTCCGCCCATTCTCCGCCCCATGGCTGACTAATTTTTTTTATTTATGCAGAGGCCGA
GGCCGCCTCGGCCTCTGAGCTATTCCAGAAGTAGTGAGGAGGCTTTTTTGGAGGCCTAGGCTTTTGCAAA
GATCGATCAAGAGACAGGATGAGGATCGTTTCGCATGATTGAACAAGATGGATTGCACGCAGGTTCTCCG
GCCGCTTGGGTGGAGAGGCTATTCGGCTATGACTGGGCACAACAGACAATCGGCTGCTCTGATGCCGCCG
TGTTCCGGCTGTCAGCGCAGGGGCGCCCGGTTCTTTTTGTCAAGACCGACCTGTCCGGTGCCCTGAATGA
ACTGCAAGACGAGGCAGCGCGGCTATCGTGGCTGGCCACGACGGGCGTTCCTTGCGCAGCTGTGCTCGAC
GTTGTCACTGAAGCGGGAAGGGACTGGCTGCTATTGGGCGAAGTGCCGGGGCAGGATCTCCTGTCATCTC
ACCTTGCTCCTGCCGAGAAAGTATCCATCATGGCTGATGCAATGCGGCGGCTGCATACGCTTGATCCGGC
TACCTGCCCATTCGACCACCAAGCGAAACATCGCATCGAGCGAGCACGTACTCGGATGGAAGCCGGTCTT
GTCGATCAGGATGATCTGGACGAAGAGCATCAGGGGCTCGCGCCAGCCGAACTGTTCGCCAGGCTCAAGG
CGAGCATGCCCGACGGCGAGGATCTCGTCGTGACCCATGGCGATGCCTGCTTGCCGAATATCATGGTGGA
AAATGGCCGCTTTTCTGGATTCATCGACTGTGGCCGGCTGGGTGTGGCGGACCGCTATCAGGACATAGCG
TTGGCTACCCGTGATATTGCTGAAGAGCTTGGCGGCGAATGGGCTGACCGCTTCCTCGTGCTTTACGGTA
TCGCCGCTCCCGATTCGCAGCGCATCGCCTTCTATCGCCTTCTTGACGAGTTCTTCTGAGCGGGACTCTG
GGGTTCGAAATGACCGACCAAGCGACGCCCAACCTGCCATCACGAGATTTCGATTCCACCGCCGCCTTCT
ATGAAAGGTTGGGCTTCGGAATCGTTTTCCGGGACGCCGGCTGGATGATCCTCCAGCGCGGGGATCTCAT
GCTGGAGTTCTTCGCCCACCCTAGGGGGAGGCTAACTGAAACACGGAAGGAGACAATACCGGAAGGAACC
CGCGCTATGACGGCAATAAAAAGACAGAATAAAACGCACGGTGTTGGGTCGTTTGTTCATAAACGCGGGG
TTCGGTCCCAGGGCTGGCACTCTGTCGATACCCCACCGAGACCCCATTGGGGCCAATACGCCCGCGTTTC
TTCCTTTTCCCCACCCCACCCCCCAAGTTCGGGTGAAGGCCCAGGGCTCGCAGCCAACGTCGGGGCGGCA
GGCCCTGCCATAGCCTCAGGTTACTCATATATACTTTAGATTGATTTAAAACTTCATTTTTAATTTAAAA
GGATCTAGGTGAAGATCCTTTTTGATAATCTCATGACCAAAATCCCTTAACGTGAGTTTTCGTTCCACTG
AGCGTCAGACCCCGTAGAAAAGATCAAAGGATCTTCTTGAGATCCTTTTTTTCTGCGCGTAATCTGCTGC
TTGCAAACAAAAAAACCACCGCTACCAGCGGTGGTTTGTTTGCCGGATCAAGAGCTACCAACTCTTTTTC
CGAAGGTAACTGGCTTCAGCAGAGCGCAGATACCAAATACTGTTCTTCTAGTGTAGCCGTAGTTAGGCCA
CCACTTCAAGAACTCTGTAGCACCGCCTACATACCTCGCTCTGCTAATCCTGTTACCAGTGGCTGCTGCC
AGTGGCGATAAGTCGTGTCTTACCGGGTTGGACTCAAGACGATAGTTACCGGATAAGGCGCAGCGGTCGG
GCTGAACGGGGGGTTCGTGCACACAGCCCAGCTTGGAGCGAACGACCTACACCGAACTGAGATACCTACA
GCGTGAGCTATGAGAAAGCGCCACGCTTCCCGAAGGGAGAAAGGCGGACAGGTATCCGGTAAGCGGCAGG
GTCGGAACAGGAGAGCGCACGAGGGAGCTTCCAGGGGGAAACGCCTGGTATCTTTATAGTCCTGTCGGGT
TTCGCCACCTCTGACTTGAGCGTCGATTTTTGTGATGCTCGTCAGGGGGGCGGAGCCTATGGAAAAACGC
CAGCAACGCGGCCTTTTTACGGTTCCTGGCCTTTTGCTGGCCTTTTGCTCACATGTTCTTTCCTGCGTTA
TCCCCTGATTCTGTGGATAACCGTATTACCGCCATGCAT
Features (pLannotate 1.2.2; 17 found; start..end, strand, type, name):
      1..363     +  enhancer       CMV enhancer: human cytomegalovirus immediate early enhancer
    364..567     +  promoter       CMV promoter: human cytomegalovirus (CMV) immediate early promoter
    703..812     +  intron         CMV intron: modified intron A from human cytomegalovirus (CMV)
    842..1048    +  CDS            TOMM20 (fragment): TOM20_HUMAN - Also known as KIAA0016. Experimental evidence at protein level: Swiss-Prot protein existence level 1. Central component of the receptor complex responsible for the recognition and translocation of cytosolically synthesized mitochondrial preproteins. Together with TOM22 functions as the transit peptide receptor at the surface of the mitochondrion outer membrane and facilitates the movement of preproteins into the TOM40 translocation pore (By similarity). Required for the translocation across the mitochondrial outer membrane of cytochrome P450 monooxygenases. From Homo sapiens (Hum
   1067..1576    +  CDS            CIBN: N-terminal portion of the CIB1 transcription factor from Arabidopsis thaliana binds to CRY2 (cryptochrome 2) that has absorbed blue light (Kennedy et al., 2010)
   1619..2317    +  CDS            sg25: sg25 is a basic (constitutively fluorescent) green fluorescent protein published in 1997, derived from Aequorea victoria.
   2338..2374    +  misc_feature   MCS (fragment): multiple cloning site
   2406..2489    +  CDS            large T antigen (fragment): large T antigen from SV40 (simian virus 40)
   2512..2633    +  polyA_signal   SV40 poly(A) signal: SV40 polyadenylation signal
   2667..3095    -  rep_origin     f1 ori (sequence partly withheld): f1 bacteriophage origin of replication; arrow indicates direction of (+) strand synthesis
   3122..3226    +  promoter       AmpR promoter: bla
   3228..3585    +  promoter       SV40 promoter: SV40 enhancer and early promoter
   3620..4414    +  CDS            NeoR/KanR: aminoglycoside phosphotransferase from Tn5; aph(3')-II (or nptII); confers resistance to neomycin, kanamycin, and G418 (Geneticin®)
   4435..4587    +  CDS            ble (fragment): BLE_KLEPN - Experimental evidence at protein level: Swiss-Prot protein existence level 1. Binding protein with a strong affinity to the bleomycin family of antibiotics. Binds to CL990; an antimitotic-antibiotic compound. From Klebsiella pneumoniae.
   4646..4693    +  polyA_signal   HSV TK poly(A) signal: herpes simplex virus thymidine kinase polyadenylation signal (Cole and Stacy, 1985)
   4784..4800    -  polyA_signal   bGH poly(A) signal (fragment): bovine growth hormone polyadenylation signal
   5022..5610    +  rep_origin     ori: high-copy-number ColE1/pMB1/pBR322/pUC origin of replication
