[The description below was written by a language model from this plasmid's Addgene catalogue record and pLannotate feature annotations shown in this document.]
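Description:
Tom20-CIB-stop is a mammalian expression plasmid built on the phCMV-NGFP backbone that provides the mitochondrial anchor half of the Cry2/CIB blue-light optogenetic dimerisation system. It replicates in bacteria from a high-copy ColE1/pUC-type origin and also carries an f1 origin. A single NeoR/KanR (Tn5 aminoglycoside phosphotransferase) gene is placed behind tandem bacterial (AmpR/bla) and SV40 early promoters, with an HSV TK polyadenylation signal. This arrangement gives kanamycin resistance in E. coli and G418 selection in mammalian cells.

The expression cassette is driven by the human CMV immediate-early enhancer and promoter, followed by a modified CMV intron A, and is terminated by an SV40 poly(A) signal. The coding region begins with a fragment of human TOMM20, an outer mitochondrial membrane import receptor component, which here serves to target the fusion to the outer mitochondrial membrane (OMM). This is followed by CIBN, the N-terminal portion of the Arabidopsis thaliana CIB1 bHLH transcription factor, which binds cryptochrome 2 after CRY2 absorbs blue light. A GFP-derived coding sequence from the backbone is annotated immediately downstream. The "stop" in the plasmid name suggests that translation ends after CIBN so the anchor is non-fluorescent, but the record does not state this explicitly.

When it is co-expressed with a Cry2-fused protein of interest, illumination recruits that partner to the OMM. The associated publication concerns optogenetic tools for imaging the morphological and biochemical hallmarks of apoptosis. The sequenced record is slightly shorter than the catalogued total size.
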