Addgene plasmid #117243: Tom20-CIB-stop
Purpose: Light activated recruitment to OMM in mammalian cells with Cry2/CIB optogenetic switch
Depositing lab: Robert Hughes. Depositing organization: East Carolina University. Publication: Imaging of morphological and biochemical hallmarks of apoptosis with optimized optogenetic tools. Godwin WC, Hoffmann GF, Gray TJ, Hughes RM. J Biol Chem. 2019 Nov 8;294(45):16918-16929. doi: 10.1074/jbc.RA119.009141. Epub 2019 Oct 3. PubMed 31582560.
Backbone
  Vector backbone: phCMV-NGFP
  Backbone manufacturer: Genlantis
  Backbone size w/o insert (bp): 4962
  Total vector size (bp): 5733
  Vector type: Mammalian Expression
  Selectable markers: Neomycin (select with G418)
Growth in bacteria
  Bacterial resistance: Kanamycin, 50 μg/mL
  Growth temperature: 37°C
  Growth strain: DH5alpha
  Copy number: High Copy
Gene/Insert
  Gene/Insert name: CIBN (alt name: Cryptochrome interacting bHLH N-terminus)
  Species: A. thaliana (mustard weed)
  Insert size (bp): 771
Terms and licenses: Academic/Nonprofit Terms; Industry Terms: Not Available to Industry
Depositor comments: Please visit https://www.biorxiv.org/content/10.1101/551788v3 for bioRxiv preprint.
How to cite: Tom20-CIB-stop was a gift from Robert Hughes (Addgene plasmid # 117243 ; http://n2t.net/addgene:117243 ; RRID:Addgene_117243)
