>Addgene plasmid #117243 | Tom20-CIB-stop | depositor partial sequence | sequence record 221713 | Tom20-CIBN
ATGGTGGGCCGGAACAGCGCTATTGCCGCTGGAGTGTGCGGCGCCCTGTTCATCGGCTACTGCATCTACT
TCGACAGGAAGAGAAGGAGCGACCCCAACTTCAAGAACAGGCTGAGGGAGAGAAGGAAGAAGCAGAAGCT
GGCCAAGGAGAGAGCCGGCCTGAGCAAGCTGCCCGACCTGAAGGACGCCGAGGCCGTGCAGAAGTTCGGC
GGCAGCGGCGGCAGCATGAATGGAGCTATAGGAGGTGACCTTTTGCTCAATTTTCCTGACATGTCGGTCC
TAGAGCGCCAAAGGGCTCACCTCAAGTACCTCAATCCCACCTTTGATTCTCCTCTCGCCGGCTTCTTTGC
CGATTCTTCAATGATTACCGGCGGCGAGATGGACAGCTATCTTTCGACTGCCGGTTTGAATCTTCCGATG
ATGTACGGTGAGACGACGGTGGAAGGTGATTCAAGACTCTCAATTTCGCCGGAAACGACGCTTGGGACTG
GAAATTTCAAGGCAGCGAAGTTTGATACAGAGACTAAGGATTGTAATGAGGCGGCGAAGAAGATGACGAT
GAACAGAGATGACCTAGTAGAAGAAGGAGAAGAAGAGAAGTCGAAAATAACAGAGCAAAACAATGGGAGC
ACAAAAAGCATCAAGAAGATGAAACACAAAGCCAAGAAAGAAGAGAACAATTTCTCTAATGATTCATCTA
AAGTGACGAAGGAATTGGAGAAAACGGATTATATTCATGGCGGCAGCGGCGGCAGCCGAAGCTTCGAATT
C
